Addgene plasmid #237571: pMIHP-10465B E.AU1.VSVG
Purpose: (Empty Backbone) E.AU1.VSVG Flow Code Plasmid
Depositing lab: Adrian Liston. Depositing organization: Babraham Institute.
Backbone
  Vector backbone: p.MIHP — made from p.MIGII with the GFP element being replaced with the histone epitopes
  Vector type: Retroviral
  Tag / fusion protein: E; AU1; VSVG
Growth in bacteria
  Bacterial resistance: Ampicillin, 100 μg/mL
  Growth temperature: 30°C
  Growth strain: NEB Stable
  Copy number: Unknown
Gene/Insert
  Gene/Insert name: None
Terms and licenses: Academic/Nonprofit Terms; Industry Terms: Not Available to Industry
How to cite: pMIHP-10465B E.AU1.VSVG was a gift from Adrian Liston (Addgene plasmid # 237571 ; http://n2t.net/addgene:237571 ; RRID:Addgene_237571)
