[The description below was written by a language model from this plasmid's Addgene catalogue record and pLannotate feature annotations shown in this document.]
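Description:
pMIHP-10465B E.AU1.VSVG is an empty gammaretroviral backbone from the p.MIHP series, which the record describes as derived from p.MIGII by replacing the GFP reporter with epitope-tagged histone. It is propagated in E. coli through a high-copy ColE1/pUC-type origin and selected with ampicillin via the β-lactamase gene and its promoter. The remaining bacterial annotations (fragments of TcR, lacI, rop, bom and lacZα, plus a lac promoter/operator) are backbone remnants with no stated function.

The retroviral portion is flanked by murine embryonic stem cell virus 5' and 3' LTRs, with the MESV Ψ packaging signal and a truncated, start-codon-less MMLV gag segment that supports packaging of the genomic RNA when gag, pol and env are supplied in trans. Transcription is presumably driven by the 5' LTR, as no separate internal promoter is annotated. Downstream of gag sits an EMCV IRES followed directly by a mouse histone H2B coding sequence (H2bc3). The catalogue lists E, AU1 and VSVG as tags. These epitopes are not individually annotated in the feature table, but an unannotated stretch following the H2B sequence may hold them, though the record does not confirm this. No insert is present. In the MIG-style layout, a gene of interest would be cloned upstream of the IRES so that it and the tagged histone are translated from one bicistronic transcript, but the exact cloning sites are not stated.

The stated purpose is a "Flow Code" plasmid. The specific combination of three epitopes on a nuclear histone apparently serves as an antibody-detectable barcode marking transduced cells, in place of a fluorescent protein, which would allow differently coded constructs to be distinguished by flow cytometry.
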