Features (pLannotate 1.2.2; 19 found; start..end, strand, type, name):
     32..233     -  CDS            TcR (fragment): tetracycline efflux protein; tet; confers resistance to tetracycline
    234..332     +  CDS            env (fragment): murine leukemia virus gPr80 envelope polyprotein precursor; env; proteolytically cleaved into gp70SU and p15TM subunits
    374..890     +  LTR            5' LTR: 5' long terminal repeat from murine embryonic stem cell virus
    954..1295    +  misc_feature   MESV Ψ: packaging signal of murine embryonic stem cell virus
   1362..1778    +  CDS            gag (truncated): truncated Moloney murine leukemia virus (MMLV) gag gene lacking the start codon
   1837..2397    +  misc_feature   IRES: internal ribosome entry site (IRES) of the encephalomyocarditis virus (EMCV)
   2400..2777    +  CDS            H2bc3: H2B1B_MOUSE - Also known as Hist1h2bb Experimental evidence at protein level: Swiss-Prot protein existence level 1. Core component of nucleosome. Nucleosomes wrap and compact DNA into chromatin, limiting DNA accessibility to the cellular machineries which require DNA as a template. Histones thereby play a central role in transcription regulation, DNA repair, DNA replication and chromosomal stability. DNA accessibility is regulated via a complex set of post-translational modifications of histones, also called histone code, and nucleosome remodeling. From Mus musculus (Mouse).
   2974..3004    +  misc_feature   MCS (fragment): pUC18/19 multiple cloning site
   3124..3638    +  LTR            3' LTR: 3' long terminal repeat from murine embryonic stem cell virus
   3800..3816    -  protein_bind   lac operator: The lac repressor binds to the lac operator to inhibit transcription in E. coli. This inhibition can be relieved by adding lactose or isopropyl-β-D-thiogalactopyranoside (IPTG). lac repressor encoded by lacI
   3824..3854    -  promoter       lac promoter: promoter for the E. coli lac operon
   3869..3890    -  protein_bind   CAP binding site: CAP binding activates transcription in the presence of cAMP. E. coli catabolite activator protein
   3903..3995    -  CDS            lacI (fragment): lac repressor; lacI; The lac repressor binds to the lac operator to inhibit transcription in E. coli. This inhibition can be relieved by adding lactose or isopropyl-β-D-thiogalactopyranoside (IPTG).
   4178..4766    -  rep_origin     ori: high-copy-number ColE1/pMB1/pBR322/pUC origin of replication
   4937..5797    -  CDS            AmpR: β-lactamase; bla; confers resistance to ampicillin, carbenicillin, and related antibiotics
   5798..5902    -  promoter       AmpR promoter: bla
   5997..6032    +  CDS            rop (fragment): Rop protein, which maintains plasmids at low copy number; rop
   6134..6233    +  misc_feature   bom (fragment): basis of mobility region from pBR322
   6239..32      -  CDS            lacZα (fragment) (across the origin): LacZα fragment of β-galactosidase; lacZ fragment
>Addgene plasmid #237571 | pMIHP-10465B E.AU1.VSVG | addgene full sequence | sequence record 477163 | Addgene NGS Result
TTTTCCCAGTCACGACGTTGTAAAACGACGGCGCAAGGAATGGTGCATGCAAGGAGATGGCGCCCAACAG
TCCCCCGGCCACGGGGCCTGCCACCATACCCACGCCGAAACAAGCGCTCATGAGCCCGAAGTGGCGAGCC
CGATCTTCCCCATCGGTGATGTCGGCGATATAGGCGCCAGCAACCGCACCTGTGGCGCCGGTGATGCCGG
CCACGATGCGTCCGGCGTAGAGGCGATTAGTCCAATTTGTTAAAGACAGGATATCAGTGGTCCAGGCTCT
AGTTTTGACTCAACAATATCACCAGCTGAAGCCTATAGAGTACGAGCCATAGATAAAATAAAAGATTTTA
TTTAGTCTCCAGAAAAAGGGGGGAATGAAAGACCCCACCTGTAGGTTTGGCAAGCTAGCTTAAGTAACGC
CATTTTGCAAGGCATGGAAAATACATAACTGAGAATAGAGAAGTTCAGATCAAGGTTAGGAACAGAGAGA
CAGCAGAATATGGGCCAAACAGGATATCTGTGGTAAGCAGTTCCTGCCCCGGCTCAGGGCCAAGAACAGA
TGGTCCCCAGATGCGGTCCCGCCCTCAGCAGTTTCTAGAGAACCATCAGATGTTTCCAGGGTGCCCCAAG
GACCTGAAATGACCCTGTGCCTTATTTGAACTAACCAATCAGTTCGCTTCTCGCTTCTGTTCGCGCGCTT
CTGCTCCCCGAGCTCAATAAAAGAGCCCACAACCCCTCACTCGGCGCGCCAGTCCTCCGATAGACTGCGT
CGCCCGGGTACCCGTATTCCCAATAAAGCCTCTTGCTGTTTGCATCCGAATCGTGGACTCGCTGATCCTT
GGGAGGGTCTCCTCAGATTGATTGACTGCCCACCTCGGGGGTCTTTCATTTGGAGGTTCCACCGAGATTT
GGAGACCCCTGCCCAGGGACCACCGACCCCCCCGCCGGGAGGTAAGCTGGCCAGCGGTCGTTTCGTGTCT
GTCTCTGTCTTTGTGCGTGTTTGTGCCGGCATCTAATGTTTGCGCCTGCGTCTGTACTAGTTAGCTAACT
AGCTCTGTATCTGGCGGACCCGTGGTGGAACTGACGAGTTCTGAACACCCGGCCGCAACCCTGGGAGACG
TCCCAGGGACTTTGGGGGCCGTTTTTGTGGCCCGACCTGAGGAAGGGAGTCGATGTGGAATCCGACCCCG
TCAGGATATGTGGTTCTGGTAGGAGACGAGAACCTAAAACAGTTCCCGCCTCCGTCTGAATTTTTGCTTT
CGGTTTGGAACCGAAGCCGCGCGTCTTGTCTGCTGCAGCGCTGCAGCATCGTTCTGTGTTGTCTCTGTCT
GACTGTGTTTCTGTATTTGTCTGAAAATTAGGGCCAGACTGTTACCACTCCCTTAAGTTTGACCTTAGGT
CACTGGAAAGATGTCGAGCGGATCGCTCACAACCAGTCGGTAGATGTCAAGAAGAGACGTTGGGTTACCT
TCTGCTCTGCAGAATGGCCAACCTTTAACGTCGGATGGCCGCGAGACGGCACCTTTAACCGAGACCTCAT
CACCCAGGTTAAGATCAAGGTCTTTTCACCTGGCCCGCATGGACACCCAGACCAGGTCCCCTACATCGTG
ACCTGGGAAGCCTTGGCTTTTGACCCCCCTCCCTGGGTCAAGCCCTTTGTACACCCTAAGCCTCCGCCTC
CTCTTCCTCCATCCGCCCCGTCTCTCCCCCTTGAACCTCCTCGTTCGACCCCGCCTCGATCCTCCCTTTA
TCCAGCCCTCACTCCTTCTCTAGGCGCCGGAATTCCGAACAGTCTTCCGTAATAGAAGACACAAGGCTCG
AGCGGGATCAATTCCGCCCCCCCCCTAACGTTACTGGCCGAAGCCGCTTGGAATAAGGCCGGTGTGCGTT
TGTCTATATGTTATTTTCCACCATATTGCCGTCTTTTGGCAATGTGAGGGCCCGGAAACCTGGCCCTGTC
TTCTTGACGAGCATTCCTAGGGGTCTTTCCCCTCTCGCCAAAGGAATGCAAGGTCTGTTGAATGTCGTGA
AGGAAGCAGTTCCTCTGGAAGCTTCTTGAAGACAAACAACGTCTGTAGCGACCCTTTGCAGGCAGCGGAA
CCCCCCACCTGGCGACAGGTGCCTCTGCGGCCAAAAGCCACGTGTATAAGATACACCTGCAAAGGCGGCA
CAACCCCAGTGCCACGTTGTGAGTTGGATAGTTGTGGAAAGAGTCAAATGGCTCTCCTCAAGCGTATTCA
ACAAGGGGCTGAAGGATGCCCAGAAGGTACCCCATTGTATGGGATCTGATCTGGGGCCTCGGTGCACATG
CTTTACATGTGTTTAGTCGAGGTTAAAAAAACGTCTAGGCCCCCCGAACCACGGGGACGTGGTTTTCCTT
TGAAAAACACGATAATACCATGCCAGAGCCTTCTAAGTCTGCACCAGCCCCTAAGAAGGGATCTAAGAAA
GCCATCTCTAAGGCGCAGAAGAAGGATGGCAAGAAGCGCAAGCGCAGCCGCAAGGAGAGCTATTCGGTGT
ACGTGTACAAGGTGCTGAAGCAAGTGCACCCCGACACCGGCATCTCCTCCAAGGCCATGGGCATCATGAA
CTCGTTCGTGAACGACATCTTCGAGCGCATCGCGAGCGAGGCGTCCCGCCTGGCGCATTACAACAAGCGC
TCGACCATCACGTCCCGGGAGATCCAGACGGCCGTGCGCCTGCTGCTGCCCGGGGAGCTGGCCAAGCACG
CCGTGTCGGAGGGCACTAAGGCCGTCACCAAGTACACCAGCTCCAAGGACCCACCGGTCGCCACCGGATC
CACGGTCGCCACCATGGGCGGGGCACCTGTGCCCTATCCAGATCCCCTGGAGCCTAGGGGAGGAGGCGGG
GGAGGGGACACCTATCGGTACATTGGAGGAGGCGGGGGAGGGTATACAGATATCGAAATGAATAGACTCG
GAAAGGGCATGCTGATGGTGTAAGCGGCCGCGACTCTAGAGTCGACCTGCAGGCATGCAAGCTTCAGGTA
GCCGGCTAACGTTAACAACCGGTACCTCTAGAACTATAGCTAGCATGCGCAAATTTAAAGCGCTGATATC
GATAAAATAAAAGATTTTATTTAGTCTCCAGAAAAAGGGGGGAATGAAAGACCCCACCTGTAGGTTTGGC
AAGCTAGCTTAAGTAACGCCATTTTGCAAGGCATGGAAAATACATAACTGAGAATAGAGAAGTTCAGATC
AAGGTTAGGAACAGAGAGACAGCAGAATATGGGCCAAACAGGATATCTGTGGTAAGCAGTTCCTGCCCCG
GCTCAGGGCCAAGAACAGATGGTCCCCAGATGCGGTCCCGCCCTCAGCAGTTTCTAGAGAACCATCAGAT
GTTTCCAGGGTGCCCCAAGGACCTGAAATGACCCTGTGCCTTATTTGAACTAACCAATCAGTTCGCTTCT
CGCTTCTGTTCGCGCGCTTCTGCTCCCCGAGCTCAATAAAAGAGCCCACAACCCCTCACTCGGCGCGCCA
GTCCTCCGATAGACTGCGTCGCCCGGGTACCCGTGTATCCAATAAACCCTCTTGCAGTTGCATCCGACTT
GTGGTCTCGCTGTTCCTTGGGAGGGTCTCCTCTGAGTGATTGACTACCCGTCAGCGGGGGTCTTTCATGG
GTAACAGTTTCTTGAAGTTGGAGAACAACATTCTGAGGGTAGGAGTCGAATATTAAGTAATCCTGACTCA
ATTAGCCACTGTTTTGAATCCACATACTCCAATACTCCTGAAATAGTTCATTATGGACAGCGCAGAAAGA
GCTGGGGAGAATTGTGAAATTGTTATCCGCTCACAATTCCACACAACATACGAGCCGGAAGCATAAAGTG
TAAAGCCTGGGGTGCCTAATGAGTGAGCTAACTCACATTAATTGCGTTGCGCTCACTGCCCGCTTTCCAG
TCGGGAAACCTGTCGTGCCAGCTGCATTAATGAATCGGCCAACGCGCGGGGAGAGGCGGTTTGCGTATTG
GGCGCTCTTCCGCTTCCTCGCTCACTGACTCGCTGCGCTCGGTCGTTCGGCTGCGGCGAGCGGTATCAGC
TCACTCAAAGGCGGTAATACGGTTATCCACAGAATCAGGGGATAACGCAGGAAAGAACATGTGAGCAAAA
GGCCAGCAAAAGGCCAGGAACCGTAAAAAGGCCGCGTTGCTGGCGTTTTTCCATAGGCTCCGCCCCCCTG
ACGAGCATCACAAAAATCGACGCTCAAGTCAGAGGTGGCGAAACCCGACAGGACTATAAAGATACCAGGC
GTTTCCCCCTGGAAGCTCCCTCGTGCGCTCTCCTGTTCCGACCCTGCCGCTTACCGGATACCTGTCCGCC
TTTCTCCCTTCGGGAAGCGTGGCGCTTTCTCATAGCTCACGCTGTAGGTATCTCAGTTCGGTGTAGGTCG
TTCGCTCCAAGCTGGGCTGTGTGCACGAACCCCCCGTTCAGCCCGACCGCTGCGCCTTATCCGGTAACTA
TCGTCTTGAGTCCAACCCGGTAAGACACGACTTATCGCCACTGGCAGCAGCCACTGGTAACAGGATTAGC
AGAGCGAGGTATGTAGGCGGTGCTACAGAGTTCTTGAAGTGGTGGCCTAACTACGGCTACACTAGAAGAA
CAGTATTTGGTATCTGCGCTCTGCTGAAGCCAGTTACCTTCGGAAAAAGAGTTGGTAGCTCTTGATCCGG
CAAACAAACCACCGCTGGTAGCGGTGGTTTTTTTGTTTGCAAGCAGCAGATTACGCGCAGAAAAAAAGGA
TCTCAAGAAGATCCTTTGATCTTTTCTACGGGGTCTGACGCTCAGTGGAACGAAAACTCACGTTAAGGGA
TTTTGGTCATGAGATTATCAAAAAGGATCTTCACCTAGATCCTTTTAAATTAAAAATGAAGTTTTAAATC
AATCTAAAGTATATATGAGTAAACTTGGTCTGACAGTTACCAATGCTTAATCAGTGAGGCACCTATCTCA
GCGATCTGTCTATTTCGTTCATCCATAGTTGCCTGACTCCCCGTCGTGTAGATAACTACGATACGGGAGG
GCTTACCATCTGGCCCCAGTGCTGCAATGATACCGCGAGACCCACGCTCACCGGCTCCAGATTTATCAGC
AATAAACCAGCCAGCCGGAAGGGCCGAGCGCAGAAGTGGTCCTGCAACTTTATCCGCCTCCATCCAGTCT
ATTAATTGTTGCCGGGAAGCTAGAGTAAGTAGTTCGCCAGTTAATAGTTTGCGCAACGTTGTTGCCATTG
CTACAGGCATCGTGGTGTCACGCTCGTCGTTTGGTATGGCTTCATTCAGCTCCGGTTCCCAACGATCAAG
GCGAGTTACATGATCCCCCATGTTGTGCAAAAAAGCGGTTAGCTCCTTCGGTCCTCCGATCGTTGTCAGA
AGTAAGTTGGCCGCAGTGTTATCACTCATGGTTATGGCAGCACTGCATAATTCTCTTACTGTCATGCCAT
CCGTAAGATGCTTTTCTGTGACTGGTGAGTACTCAACCAAGTCATTCTGAGAATAGTGTATGCGGCGACC
GAGTTGCTCTTGCCCGGCGTCAATACGGGATAATACCGCGCCACATAGCAGAACTTTAAAAGTGCTCATC
ATTGGAAAACGTTCTTCGGGGCGAAAACTCTCAAGGATCTTACCGCTGTTGAGATCCAGTTCGATGTAAC
CCACTCGTGCACCCAACTGATCTTCAGCATCTTTTACTTTCACCAGCGTTTCTGGGTGAGCAAAAACAGG
AAGGCAAAATGCCGCAAAAAAGGGAATAAGGGCGACACGGAAATGTTGAATACTCATACTCTTCCTTTTT
CAATATTATTGAAGCATTTATCAGGGTTATTGTCTCATGAGCGGATACATATTTGAATGTATTTAGAAAA
ATAAACAAATAGGGGTTCCGCGCACATTTCCCCGAAAAGTGCCACCTGACGTCTAAGAAACCATTATTAT
CATGACATTAACCTATAAAAATAGGCGTATCACGAGGCCCTTTCGTCTCGCGCGTTTCGGTGATGACGGT
GAAAACCTCTGACACATGCAGCTCCCGGAGACGGTCACAGCTTGTCTGTAAGCGGATGCCGGGAGCAGAC
AAGCCCGTCAGGGCGCGTCAGCGGGTGTTGGCGGGTGTCGGGGCTGGCTTAACTATGCGGCATCAGAGCA
GATTGTACTGAGAGTGCACCATATGCGGTGTGAAATACCGCACAGATGCGTAAGGAGAAAATACCGCATC
AGGCGCCATTCGCCATTCAGGCTGCGCAACTGTTGGGAAGGGCGATCGGTGCGGGCCTCTTCGCTATTAC
GCCAGCTGGCGAAAGGGGGATGTGCTGCAAGGCGATTAAGTTGGGTAACGCCAGGG
